Addgene plasmid #133801: pCMV-T7-AcrIIA4-NLS(SV40) (KAC200)
Purpose: CMV and T7 promoter expression plasmid for human codon optimized AcrIIA4 with C-terminal NLS (SV40)
Depositing lab: Joseph Bondy-Denomy & Benjamin Kleinstiver. Depositing organization: Massachusetts General Hospital. Publication: Broad-spectrum anti-CRISPR proteins facilitate horizontal gene transfer. Mahendra C, Christie KA, Osuna BA, Pinilla-Redondo R, Kleinstiver BP, Bondy-Denomy J. Nat Microbiol. 2020 Apr;5(4):620-629. doi: 10.1038/s41564-020-0692-2. Epub 2020 Mar 26. PubMed 32218510.
Backbone
  Vector backbone: JDS246 (Plasmid #43861)
  Vector type: Mammalian Expression
Growth in bacteria
  Bacterial resistance: Ampicillin, 100 μg/mL
  Growth temperature: 37°C
  Growth strain: DH5alpha
  Copy number: High Copy
Gene/Insert
  Gene/Insert name: human codon optimized AcrIIA4 (alt name: KAC200)
  Species: Synthetic
  Mutation: n/a
  Promoter: CMV and T7
  Tag / fusion protein: NLS(SV40) (C terminal on backbone)
  Cloning method: Gibson Cloning
  Sequencing primers: 5′ oBK6928-CCAAGTCTCCACCCCATTGACG; 3′ n/a
Terms and licenses: Academic/Nonprofit Terms; Industry Terms: Not Available to Industry
How to cite: pCMV-T7-AcrIIA4-NLS(SV40) (KAC200) was a gift from Joseph Bondy-Denomy & Benjamin Kleinstiver (Addgene plasmid # 133801 ; http://n2t.net/addgene:133801 ; RRID:Addgene_133801)
