[The description below was written by a language model from this plasmid's Addgene catalogue record and pLannotate feature annotations shown in this document.]
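Description:
pCMV-T7-AcrIIA4-NLS(SV40), also known as KAC200, is a small (about 3.7 kb) mammalian expression plasmid built by Gibson cloning in the JDS246 backbone. It is maintained in E. coli at high copy through a ColE1/pUC-type origin of replication and selected with ampicillin via the β-lactamase (AmpR) gene and its own promoter. The feature table also picks up short leftovers of earlier cloning vectors (a lac promoter/operator with CAP site, fragments of lacI, an SV40 promoter, a pBluescript multiple cloning site and the pBR322 bom region). These are fragments or orphaned elements with no evident role in the payload's expression.

The payload is a synthetic, human codon-optimized open reading frame for AcrIIA4, an anti-CRISPR protein, fused at its C terminus to an SV40 nuclear localization signal supplied by the backbone. The automated annotation does not label this coding sequence, but it presumably sits in the unannotated interval between the T7 promoter and the bovine growth hormone polyadenylation signal. Transcription in mammalian cells is driven by the human cytomegalovirus immediate early enhancer and promoter, with the bGH signal providing transcript termination and polyadenylation. The T7 promoter placed just downstream of CMV additionally allows transcription by T7 RNA polymerase, for example to make RNA in vitro. The NLS directs the inhibitor to the nucleus, where genome-editing nucleases act. AcrIIA4 is generally known as an inhibitor of type II-A Cas9 enzymes such as SpCas9, so the plasmid is suited to co-transfection experiments testing or controlling Cas9 activity in human cells. It was deposited in connection with a study of broad-spectrum anti-CRISPR proteins.
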