Features (pLannotate 1.2.2; 14 found; start..end, strand, type, name):
      1..380     +  enhancer       CMV enhancer: human cytomegalovirus immediate early enhancer
    381..584     +  promoter       CMV promoter: human cytomegalovirus (CMV) immediate early promoter
    626..644     +  promoter       T7 promoter: promoter for bacteriophage T7 RNA polymerase
   1021..1245    +  polyA_signal   bGH poly(A) signal: bovine growth hormone polyadenylation signal
   1249..1270    +  promoter       SV40 promoter (fragment): SV40 enhancer and early promoter
   1275..1291    +  misc_feature   MCS (fragment): pBluescript multiple cloning site
   1340..1356    -  protein_bind   lac operator: The lac repressor binds to the lac operator to inhibit transcription in E. coli. This inhibition can be relieved by adding lactose or isopropyl-β-D-thiogalactopyranoside (IPTG). lac repressor encoded by lacI
   1364..1394    -  promoter       lac promoter: promoter for the E. coli lac operon
   1409..1430    -  protein_bind   CAP binding site: CAP binding activates transcription in the presence of cAMP. E. coli catabolite activator protein
   1443..1535    -  CDS            lacI (fragment): lac repressor; lacI; The lac repressor binds to the lac operator to inhibit transcription in E. coli. This inhibition can be relieved by adding lactose or isopropyl-β-D-thiogalactopyranoside (IPTG).
   1718..2306    -  rep_origin     ori: high-copy-number ColE1/pMB1/pBR322/pUC origin of replication
   2477..3337    -  CDS            AmpR: β-lactamase; bla; confers resistance to ampicillin, carbenicillin, and related antibiotics
   3338..3442    -  promoter       AmpR promoter: bla
   3513..3557    -  misc_feature   bom (fragment): basis of mobility region from pBR322
>Addgene plasmid #133801 | pCMV-T7-AcrIIA4-NLS(SV40) (KAC200) | addgene full sequence | sequence record 267964 | Addgene NGS Result
GACATTGATTATTGACTAGTTATTAATAGTAATCAATTACGGGGTCATTAGTTCATAGCCCATATATGGA
GTTCCGCGTTACATAACTTACGGTAAATGGCCCGCCTGGCTGACCGCCCAACGACCCCCGCCCATTGACG
TCAATAATGACGTATGTTCCCATAGTAACGCCAATAGGGACTTTCCATTGACGTCAATGGGTGGAGTATT
TACGGTAAACTGCCCACTTGGCAGTACATCAAGTGTATCATATGCCAAGTACGCCCCCTATTGACGTCAA
TGACGGTAAATGGCCCGCCTGGCATTATGCCCAGTACATGACCTTATGGGACTTTCCTACTTGGCAGTAC
ATCTACGTATTAGTCATCGCTATTACCATGGTGATGCGGTTTTGGCAGTACATCAATGGGCGTGGATAGC
GGTTTGACTCACGGGGATTTCCAAGTCTCCACCCCATTGACGTCAATGGGAGTTTGTTTTGGCACCAAAA
TCAACGGGACTTTCCAAAATGTCGTAACAACTCCGCCCCATTGACGCAAATGGGCGGTAGGCGTGTACGG
TGGGAGGTCTATATAAGCAGAGCTGGTTTAGTGAACCGTCAGATCCGCTAGAGATCCGCGGCCGCTAATA
CGACTCACTATAGGGAGAGCCGCCACCATGGGCAACATCAACGACCTGATCAGAGAGATCAAGAACAAGG
ACTACACCGTGAAGCTGAGCGGCACCGACAGCAACAGCATCACCCAGCTGATCATCAGAGTGAACAACGA
CGGCAACGAGTACGTGATCAGCGAGAGCGAGAACGAGAGCATCGTGGAGAAGTTCATCAGCGCCTTCAAG
AACGGCTGGAACCAGGAGTACGAGGACGAGGAGGAGTTCTACAACGACATGCAGACCATCACCCTGAAGA
GCGAGCTGAACGGATCCGGCGGTGGAGGCAGTGGGCCCAAGAAGAAGAGGAAAGTCTGACCGGTCATCAT
CACCATCACCATTGAGTTTAAACCCGCTGATCAGCCTCGACTGTGCCTTCTAGTTGCCAGCCATCTGTTG
TTTGCCCCTCCCCCGTGCCTTCCTTGACCCTGGAAGGTGCCACTCCCACTGTCCTTTCCTAATAAAATGA
GGAAATTGCATCGCATTGTCTGAGTAGGTGTCATTCTATTCTGGGGGGTGGGGTGGGGCAGGACAGCAAG
GGGGAGGATTGGGAAGACAATAGCAGGCATGCTGGGGATGCGGTGGGCTCTATGGCTTCTGAGGCGGAAA
GAACCAGCTGGGGCTCGATACCGTCGACCTCTAGCTAGAGCTTGGCGTAATCATGGTCATAGCTGTTTCC
TGTGTGAAATTGTTATCCGCTCACAATTCCACACAACATACGAGCCGGAAGCATAAAGTGTAAAGCCTAG
GGTGCCTAATGAGTGAGCTAACTCACATTAATTGCGTTGCGCTCACTGCCCGCTTTCCAGTCGGGAAACC
TGTCGTGCCAGCTGCATTAATGAATCGGCCAACGCGCGGGGAGAGGCGGTTTGCGTATTGGGCGCTCTTC
CGCTTCCTCGCTCACTGACTCGCTGCGCTCGGTCGTTCGGCTGCGGCGAGCGGTATCAGCTCACTCAAAG
GCGGTAATACGGTTATCCACAGAATCAGGGGATAACGCAGGAAAGAACATGTGAGCAAAAGGCCAGCAAA
AGGCCAGGAACCGTAAAAAGGCCGCGTTGCTGGCGTTTTTCCATAGGCTCCGCCCCCCTGACGAGCATCA
CAAAAATCGACGCTCAAGTCAGAGGTGGCGAAACCCGACAGGACTATAAAGATACCAGGCGTTTCCCCCT
GGAAGCTCCCTCGTGCGCTCTCCTGTTCCGACCCTGCCGCTTACCGGATACCTGTCCGCCTTTCTCCCTT
CGGGAAGCGTGGCGCTTTCTCATAGCTCACGCTGTAGGTATCTCAGTTCGGTGTAGGTCGTTCGCTCCAA
GCTGGGCTGTGTGCACGAACCCCCCGTTCAGCCCGACCGCTGCGCCTTATCCGGTAACTATCGTCTTGAG
TCCAACCCGGTAAGACACGACTTATCGCCACTGGCAGCAGCCACTGGTAACAGGATTAGCAGAGCGAGGT
ATGTAGGCGGTGCTACAGAGTTCTTGAAGTGGTGGCCTAACTACGGCTACACTAGAAGAACAGTATTTGG
TATCTGCGCTCTGCTGAAGCCAGTTACCTTCGGAAAAAGAGTTGGTAGCTCTTGATCCGGCAAACAAACC
ACCGCTGGTAGCGGTGGTTTTTTTGTTTGCAAGCAGCAGATTACGCGCAGAAAAAAAGGATCTCAAGAAG
ATCCTTTGATCTTTTCTACGGGGTCTGACGCTCAGTGGAACGAAAACTCACGTTAAGGGATTTTGGTCAT
GAGATTATCAAAAAGGATCTTCACCTAGATCCTTTTAAATTAAAAATGAAGTTTTAAATCAATCTAAAGT
ATATATGAGTAAACTTGGTCTGACAGTTACCAATGCTTAATCAGTGAGGCACCTATCTCAGCGATCTGTC
TATTTCGTTCATCCATAGTTGCCTGACTCCCCGTCGTGTAGATAACTACGATACGGGAGGGCTTACCATC
TGGCCCCAGTGCTGCAATGATACCGCGAGACCCACGCTCACCGGCTCCAGATTTATCAGCAATAAACCAG
CCAGCCGGAAGGGCCGAGCGCAGAAGTGGTCCTGCAACTTTATCCGCCTCCATCCAGTCTATTAATTGTT
GCCGGGAAGCTAGAGTAAGTAGTTCGCCAGTTAATAGTTTGCGCAACGTTGTTGCCATTGCTACAGGCAT
CGTGGTGTCACGCTCGTCGTTTGGTATGGCTTCATTCAGCTCCGGTTCCCAACGATCAAGGCGAGTTACA
TGATCCCCCATGTTGTGCAAAAAAGCGGTTAGCTCCTTCGGTCCTCCGATCGTTGTCAGAAGTAAGTTGG
CCGCAGTGTTATCACTCATGGTTATGGCAGCACTGCATAATTCTCTTACTGTCATGCCATCCGTAAGATG
CTTTTCTGTGACTGGTGAGTACTCAACCAAGTCATTCTGAGAATAGTGTATGCGGCGACCGAGTTGCTCT
TGCCCGGCGTCAATACGGGATAATACCGCGCCACATAGCAGAACTTTAAAAGTGCTCATCATTGGAAAAC
GTTCTTCGGGGCGAAAACTCTCAAGGATCTTACCGCTGTTGAGATCCAGTTCGATGTAACCCACTCGTGC
ACCCAACTGATCTTCAGCATCTTTTACTTTCACCAGCGTTTCTGGGTGAGCAAAAACAGGAAGGCAAAAT
GCCGCAAAAAAGGGAATAAGGGCGACACGGAAATGTTGAATACTCATACTCTTCCTTTTTCAATATTATT
GAAGCATTTATCAGGGTTATTGTCTCATGAGCGGATACATATTTGAATGTATTTAGAAAAATAAACAAAT
AGGGGTTCCGCGCACATTTCCCCGAAAAGTGCCACCTGACGTCGACGGATCGGGAGATCGATCTCCCGAT
CCCCTAGGGTCGACTCTCAGTACAATCTGCTCTGATGCCGCATAGTTAAGCCAGTATCTGCTCCCTGCTT
GTGTGTTGGAGGTCGCTGAGTAGTGCGCGAGCAAAATTTAAGCTACAACAAGGCAAGGCTTGACCGACAA
TTGCATGAAGAATCTGCTTAGGGTTAGGCGTTTTGCGCTGCTTCGCGATGTACGGGCCAGATATACGCGT
T
